LOCUS       Exported 6283 bp ds-DNA circular SYN 05-JAN-2022
DEFINITION  Bacterial Expression of MYC3.
ACCESSION   .
VERSION     .
KEYWORDS    pSUMO His6 SUMO MYC3
SOURCE      synthetic DNA construct
  ORGANISM  synthetic DNA construct
REFERENCE   1 (bases 1 to 6283)
  AUTHORS   Zhang F, Yao J, Ke J, Zhang L, Lam VQ, Xin XF, Zhou XE, Chen J,
            Brunzelle J, Griffin PR, Zhou M, Xu HE, Melcher K, He SY
  TITLE     Structural basis of JAZ repression of MYC transcription factors in
            jasmonate signalling.
  JOURNAL   Nature. 2015 Sep 10;525(7568):269-73. doi: 10.1038/nature14661. Epub
            2015 Aug 10.
  PUBMED    26258305
REFERENCE   2 (bases 1 to 6283)
  AUTHORS   .
  TITLE     Direct Submission
  JOURNAL   Exported Jan 5, 2022 from SnapGene Server 1.1.58
            http://www.snapgene.com
FEATURES             Location/Qualifiers
     source          1..6283
                     /organism="synthetic DNA construct"
                     /mol_type="other DNA"
     protein_bind    16..40
                     /label=lac operator
                     /bound_moiety="lac repressor encoded by lacI"
                     /note="The lac repressor binds to the lac operator to
                     inhibit transcription in E. coli. This inhibition can be
                     relieved by adding lactose or
                     isopropyl-beta-D-thiogalactopyranoside (IPTG)."
     RBS             55..77
                     /note="efficient ribosome binding site from bacteriophage
                     T7 gene 10 (Olins and Rangwala, 1989)"
     CDS             90..107
                     /codon_start=1
                     /product="6xHis affinity tag"
                     /label=6xHis
                     /translation="HHHHHH"
     CDS             111..401
                     /codon_start=1
                     /gene="S. cerevisiae SMT3 (truncated)"
                     /product="cleavable ubiquitin-like protein tag"
                     /label=SUMO
                     /translation="SDSEVNQEAKPEVKPEVKPETHINLKVSDGSSEIFFKIKKTTPLR
                     RLMEAFAKRQGKEMDSLRFLYDGIRIQADQAPEDLDMEDNDIIEAHREQIGG"
     CDS             1011..1028
                     /codon_start=1
                     /product="6xHis affinity tag"
                     /label=6xHis
                     /translation="HHHHHH"
     primer_bind     complement(1081..1099)
                     /label=T7 Term
                     /note="T7 terminator, reverse primer"
     terminator      1095..1142
                     /label=T7 terminator
                     /note="transcription terminator for bacteriophage T7 RNA
                     polymerase"
     rep_origin      1179..1634
                     /direction=RIGHT
                     /label=f1 ori
                     /note="f1 bacteriophage origin of replication; arrow
                     indicates direction of (+) strand synthesis"
     primer_bind     complement(1266..1285)
                     /label=F1ori-R
                     /note="F1 origin, reverse primer"
     primer_bind     1476..1497
                     /label=F1ori-F
                     /note="F1 origin, forward primer"
     promoter        1660..1764
                     /gene="bla"
                     /label=AmpR promoter
     CDS             1765..2625
                     /codon_start=1
                     /gene="bla"
                     /product="beta-lactamase"
                     /label=AmpR
                     /note="confers resistance to ampicillin, carbenicillin, and
                     related antibiotics"
                     /translation="MSIQHFRVALIPFFAAFCLPVFAHPETLVKVKDAEDQLGARVGYI
                     ELDLNSGKILESFRPEERFPMMSTFKVLLCGAVLSRIDAGQEQLGRRIHYSQNDLVEYS
                     PVTEKHLTDGMTVRELCSAAITMSDNTAANLLLTTIGGPKELTAFLHNMGDHVTRLDRW
                     EPELNEAIPNDERDTTMPAAMATTLRKLLTGELLTLASRQQLIDWMEADKVAGPLLRSA
                     LPAGWFIADKSGAGERGSRGIIAALGPDGKPSRIVVIYTTGSQATMDERNRQIAEIGAS
                     LIKHW"
     primer_bind     complement(1983..2002)
                     /label=Amp-R
                     /note="Ampicillin resistance gene, reverse primer"
     rep_origin      2796..3384
                     /direction=RIGHT
                     /label=ori
                     /note="high-copy-number ColE1/pMB1/pBR322/pUC origin of
                     replication"
     primer_bind     3285..3304
                     /label=pBR322ori-F
                     /note="pBR322 origin, forward primer"
     primer_bind     3538..3555
                     /label=L4440
                     /note="L4440 vector, forward primer"
     misc_feature    3570..3709
                     /label=bom
                     /note="basis of mobility region from pBR322"
     primer_bind     complement(3635..3654)
                     /label=pRS-marker
                     /note="pRS vectors, use to sequence yeast selectable
                     marker"
     primer_bind     3795..3817
                     /label=pGEX 3'
                     /note="pGEX vectors, reverse primer"
     CDS             complement(3811..4002)
                     /codon_start=1
                     /gene="rop"
                     /product="Rop protein, which maintains plasmids at low copy
                     number"
                     /label=rop
                     /translation="MTKQEKTALNMARFIRSQTLTLLEKLNELDADEQADICESLHDHA
                     DELYRSCLARFGDDGENL"
     CDS             complement(4811..5893)
                     /codon_start=1
                     /gene="lacI"
                     /product="lac repressor"
                     /label=lacI
                     /note="The lac repressor binds to the lac operator to
                     inhibit transcription in E. coli. This inhibition can be
                     relieved by adding lactose or
                     isopropyl-beta-D-thiogalactopyranoside (IPTG)."
                     /translation="MKPVTLYDVAEYAGVSYQTVSRVVNQASHVSAKTREKVEAAMAEL
                     NYIPNRVAQQLAGKQSLLIGVATSSLALHAPSQIVAAIKSRADQLGASVVVSMVERSGV
                     EACKAAVHNLLAQRVSGLIINYPLDDQDAIAVEAACTNVPALFLDVSDQTPINSIIFSH
                     EDGTRLGVEHLVALGHQQIALLAGPLSSVSARLRLAGWHKYLTRNQIQPIAEREGDWSA
                     MSGFQQTMQMLNEGIVPTAMLVANDQMALGAMRAITESGLRVGADISVVGYDDTEDSSC
                     YIPPLTTIKQDFRLLGQTSVDRLLQLSQGQAVKGNQLLPVSLVKRKTTLAPNTQTASPR
                     ALADSLMQLARQVSRLESGQ"
     primer_bind     5855..5874
                     /label=LacI-R
                     /note="LacI, reverse primer"
     promoter        complement(5894..5971)
                     /gene="lacI"
                     /label=lacI promoter
     primer_bind     6177..6196
                     /label=pBRrevBam
                     /note="pBR322 vectors, tet region, downstream of BamHI,
                     reverse primer"
     primer_bind     6280..16
                     /label=T7
                     /note="T7 promoter, forward primer"
     promoter        6280..15
                     /label=T7 promoter
                     /note="promoter for bacteriophage T7 RNA polymerase"
ORIGIN
        1 acgactcact ataggggaat tgtgagcgga taacaattcc cctctagaaa taattttgtt
       61 taactttaag aaggagatat accatgggtc atcaccatca tcatcacggg tcggactcag
      121 aagtcaatca agaagctaag ccagaggtca agccagaagt caagcctgag actcacatca
      181 atttaaaggt gtccgatgga tcttcagaga tcttcttcaa gatcaaaaag accactcctt
      241 taagaaggct gatggaagcg ttcgctaaaa gacagggtaa ggaaatggac tccttaagat
      301 tcttgtacga cggtattaga attcaagctg atcaggcccc tgaagatttg gacatggagg
      361 ataacgatat tattgaggct caccgcgaac agattggagg tggatcccag cctcagttca
      421 acgaagatac tcttcaacaa cgtctccaag ctttaataga atccgccgga gaaaactgga
      481 cttacgctat cttctggcag atctcacacg acttcgattc atccaccgga gataacacag
      541 tgatcctcgg ctggggagat ggttactaca aaggagagga agataaagag aagaagaaga
      601 acaacaccaa cacggcggag caagagcatc ggaaaagagt aatacgtgag cttaactcgt
      661 taatctccgg cggaattggg gtttccgatg aatcaaacga tgaagaagta acagatactg
      721 aatggttctt cttagtttcg atgactcaaa gcttcgttaa cggtgttggt ctccccggag
      781 aatctttctt aaactctcgt gtgatttggt tatccgggtc tggtgcttta accgggtcgg
      841 gttgtgaaag agcgggtcaa ggtcagattt acgggttaaa gacgatggtg tgtatcgcga
      901 ctcaaaacgg cgtcgttgag cttggttcgt cggaggttat aagtcaaagc tcagatctga
      961 tgcataaagt taacaacttg tttaatttca actaagcggc cgcactcgag caccaccacc
     1021 accaccactg agatccggct gctaacaaag cccgaaagga agctgagttg gctgctgcca
     1081 ccgctgagca ataactagca taaccccttg gggcctctaa acgggtcttg aggggttttt
     1141 tgctgaaagg aggaactata tccggattgg cgaatgggnn nnnnnnnnnn nnnnnnnnnn
     1201 nnnnnnnnnn nnnnnnnnnn nnnnnnnnnn nnnnnnnnnn nnnnnnnnnn nnnnnnnnnn
     1261 nnnnnnnnnn nnnnnnnnnn nnnnnnnnnn nnnnnnnnnn nncnnnnnnn nnnnnnnnnn
     1321 nnnnnnnnnn nnnnnnnnnn nnnnnnnnnn nnnnnnnnnn nnnnnnnnnn nnnnnnnnnn
     1381 nnnnnnnnnn nnnnannnnn nnnnnnnnnn nnnnnnnnnn nnnnnnnnnn nnnnnnnnnn
     1441 nnnncctttg acgttggagt ccacgttctt taatagtgga ctcttgttcc aaactggaac
     1501 aacactcaac cctatctcgg tctattcttt tgatttataa gggattttgc cgatttcggc
     1561 ctattggtta aaaaatgagc tgatttaaca aaaatttaac gcgaatttta acaaaatatt
     1621 aacgcttaca atttaggtgg cacttttcgg ggaaatgtgc gcggaacccc tatttgttta
     1681 tttttctaaa tacattcaaa tatgtatccg ctcatgagac aataaccctg ataaatgctt
     1741 caataatatt gaaaaaggaa gagtatgagt attcaacatt tccgtgtcgc ccttattccc
     1801 ttttttgcgg cattttgcct tcctgttttt gctcacccag aaacgctggt gaaagtaaaa
     1861 gatgctgaag atcagttggg tgcacgagtg ggttacatcg aactggatct caacagcggt
     1921 aagatccttg agagttttcg ccccgaagaa cgttttccaa tgatgagcac ttttaaagtt
     1981 ctgctatgtg gcgcggtatt atcccgtatt gacgccgggc aagagcaact cggtcgccgc
     2041 atacactatt ctcagaatga cttggttgag tactcaccag tcacagaaaa gcatcttacg
     2101 gatggcatga cagtaagaga attatgcagt gctgccataa ccatgagtga taacactgcg
     2161 gccaacttac ttctgacaac gatcggagga ccgaaggagc taaccgcttt tttgcacaac
     2221 atgggggatc atgtaactcg ccttgatcgt tgggaaccgg agctgaatga agccatacca
     2281 aacgacgagc gtgacaccac gatgcctgca gcaatggcaa caacgttgcg caaactatta
     2341 actggcgaac tacttactct agcttcccgg caacaattaa tagactggat ggaggcggat
     2401 aaagttgcag gaccacttct gcgctcggcc cttccggctg gctggtttat tgctgataaa
     2461 tctggagccg gtgagcgtgg ttctcgcggt atcattgcag cactggggcc agatggtaag
     2521 ccctcccgta tcgtagttat ctacacgacg gggagtcagg caactatgga tgaacgaaat
     2581 agacagatcg ctgagatagg tgcctcactg attaagcatt ggtaactgtc agaccaagtt
     2641 tactcatata tactttagat tgatttaaaa cttcattttt aatttaaaag gatctaggtg
     2701 aagatccttt ttgataatct catgaccaaa atcccttaac gtgagttttc gttccactga
     2761 gcgtcagacc ccgtagaaaa gatcaaagga tcttcttgag atcctttttt tctgcgcgta
     2821 atctgctgct tgcaaacaaa aaaaccaccg ctaccagcgg tggtttgttt gccggatcaa
     2881 gagctaccaa ctctttttcc gaaggtaact ggcttcagca gagcgcagat accaaatact
     2941 gtccttctag tgtagccgta gttaggccac cacttcaaga actctgtagc accgcctaca
     3001 tacctcgctc tgctaatcct gttaccagtg gctgctgcca gtggcgataa gtcgtgtctt
     3061 accgggttgg actcaagacg atagttaccg gataaggcgc agcggtcggg ctgaacgggg
     3121 ggttcgtgca cacagcccag cttggagcga acgacctaca ccgaactgag atacctacag
     3181 cgtgagctat gagaaagcgc cacgcttccc gaagggagaa aggcggacag gtatccggta
     3241 agcggcaggg tcggaacagg agagcgcacg agggagcttc cagggggaaa cgcctggtat
     3301 ctttatagtc ctgtcgggtt tcgccacctc tgacttgagc gtcgattttt gtgatgctcg
     3361 tcaggggggc ggagcctatg gaaaaacgcc agcaacgcgg cctttttacg gttcctggcc
     3421 ttttgctggc cttttgctca catgttcttt cctgcgttat cccctgattc tgtggataac
     3481 cgtattaccg cctttgagtg agctgatacc gctcgccgca gccgaacgac cgagcgcagc
     3541 gagtcagtga gcgaggaagc ggaagagcgc ctgatgcggt attttctcct tacgcatctg
     3601 tgcggtattt cacaccgcaa tggtgcactc tcagtacaat ctgctctgat gccgcatagt
     3661 taagccagta tacactccgc tatcgctacg tgactgggtc atggctgcgc cccgacaccc
     3721 gccaacaccc gctgacgcgc cctgacgggc ttgtctgctc ccggcatccg cttacagaca
     3781 agctgtgacc gtctccggga gctgcatgtg tcagaggttt tcaccgtcat caccgaaacg
     3841 cgcgaggcag ctgcggtaaa gctcatcagc gtggtcgtga agcgattcac agatgtctgc
     3901 ctgttcatcc gcgtccagct cgttgagttt ctccagaagc gttaatgtct ggcttctgat
     3961 aaagcgggcc atgttaaggg cggttttttc ctgtttggtc actgatgcct ccgtgtaagg
     4021 gggatttctg ttcatggggg taatgatacc gatgaaacga gagaggatgc tcacgatacg
     4081 ggttactgat gatgaacatg cccggttact ggaacgttgt gagggtaaac aactggcggt
     4141 atggatgcgg cgggaccaga gaaaaatcac tcagggtcaa tgccagcgct tcgttaatac
     4201 agatgtaggt gttccacagg gtagccagca gcatcctgcg atgcagatcc ggaacataat
     4261 ggtgcagggc gctgacttcc gcgtttccag actttacgaa acacggaaac cgaagaccat
     4321 tcatgttgtt gctcaggtcg cagacgtttt gcagcagcag tcgcttcacg ttcgctcgcg
     4381 tatcggtgat tcattctgct aaccagtaag gcaaccccgc cagcctagcc gggtcctcaa
     4441 cgacaggagc acgatcatgc gcacccgtgg ggccgccatg ccggcgataa tggcctgctt
     4501 ctcgccgaaa cgtttggtgg cgggaccagt gacgaaggct tgagcgaggg cgtgcaagat
     4561 tccgaatacc gcaagcgaca ggccgatcat cgtcgcgctc cagcgaaagc ggtcctcgcc
     4621 gaaaatgacc cagagcgctg ccggcacctg tcctacgagt tgcatgataa agaagacagt
     4681 cataagtgcg gcgacgatag tcatgccccg cgcccaccgg aaggagctga ctgggttgaa
     4741 ggctctcaag ggcatcggtc gagatcccgg tgcctaatga gtgagctaac ttacattaat
     4801 tgcgttgcgc tcactgcccg ctttccagtc gggaaacctg tcgtgccagc tgcattaatg
     4861 aatcggccaa cgcgcgggga gaggcggttt gcgtattggg cgccagggtg gtttttcttt
     4921 tcaccagtga gacgggcaac agctgattgc ccttcaccgc ctggccctga gagagttgca
     4981 gcaagcggtc cacgctggtt tgccccagca ggcgaaaatc ctgtttgatg gtggttaacg
     5041 gcgggatata acatgagctg tcttcggtat cgtcgtatcc cactaccgag atatccgcac
     5101 caacgcgcag cccggactcg gtaatggcgc gcattgcgcc cagcgccatc tgatcgttgg
     5161 caaccagcat cgcagtggga acgatgccct cattcagcat ttgcatggtt tgttgaaaac
     5221 cggacatggc actccagtcg ccttcccgtt ccgctatcgg ctgaatttga ttgcgagtga
     5281 gatatttatg ccagccagcc agacgcagac gcgccgagac agaacttaat gggcccgcta
     5341 acagcgcgat ttgctggtga cccaatgcga ccagatgctc cacgcccagt cgcgtaccgt
     5401 cttcatggga gaaaataata ctgttgatgg gtgtctggtc agagacatca agaaataacg
     5461 ccggaacatt agtgcaggca gcttccacag caatggcatc ctggtcatcc agcggatagt
     5521 taatgatcag cccactgacg cgttgcgcga gaagattgtg caccgccgct ttacaggctt
     5581 cgacgccgct tcgttctacc atcgacacca ccacgctggc acccagttga tcggcgcgag
     5641 atttaatcgc cgcgacaatt tgcgacggcg cgtgcagggc cagactggag gtggcaacgc
     5701 caatcagcaa cgactgtttg cccgccagtt gttgtgccac gcggttggga atgtaattca
     5761 gctccgccat cgccgcttcc actttttccc gcgttttcgc agaaacgtgg ctggcctggt
     5821 tcaccacgcg ggaaacggtc tgataagaga caccggcata ctctgcgaca tcgtataacg
     5881 ttactggttt cacattcacc accctgaatt gactctcttc cgggcgctat catgccatac
     5941 cgcgaaaggt tttgcgccat tcgatggtgt ccgggatctc gacgctctcc cttatgcgac
     6001 tcctgcatta ggaagcagcc cagtagtagg ttgaggccgt tgagcaccgc cgccgcaagg
     6061 aatggtgcat gcaaggagat ggcgcccaac agtcccccgg ccacggggcc tgccaccata
     6121 cccacgccga aacaagcgct catgagcccg aagtggcgag cccgatcttc cccatcggtg
     6181 atgtcggcga tataggcgcc agcaaccgca cctgtggcgc cggtgatgcc ggccacgatg
     6241 cgtccggcgt agaggatcga gatctcgatc ccgcgaaatt aat
//
